Addgene plasmid #157906: pLG028 (hhe)
Purpose: Expresses the hhe defense system
Depositing lab: Feng Zhang. Depositing organization: Broad Institute. Publication: Diverse enzymatic activities mediate antiviral immunity in prokaryotes. Gao L, Altae-Tran H, Bohning F, Makarova KS, Segel M, Schmid-Burgk JL, Koob J, Wolf YI, Koonin EV, Zhang F. Science. 2020 Aug 28;369(6507):1077-1084. doi: 10.1126/science.aba0372. PubMed 32855333.
Backbone
  Vector backbone: pACYC184
  Vector type: Bacterial Expression
Growth in bacteria
  Bacterial resistance: Chloramphenicol, 25 μg/mL
  Growth temperature: 37°C
  Growth strain: NEB Stable
  Copy number: Low Copy
Gene/Insert
  Gene/Insert name: hhe (DUF4011-helicase-Vsr-DUF3320)
  Species: Escherichia coli ATCC43886
  Insert size (bp): 5958
Terms and licenses: Academic/Nonprofit Terms; Industry Terms: Not Available to Industry
How to cite: pLG028 (hhe) was a gift from Feng Zhang (Addgene plasmid # 157906 ; http://n2t.net/addgene:157906 ; RRID:Addgene_157906)
