[The description below was written by a language model from this plasmid's Addgene catalogue record and pLannotate feature annotations shown in this document.]
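Description:
pLG028 (hhe) is a low-copy bacterial expression plasmid built on the pACYC184 backbone and designed to carry a candidate prokaryotic antiviral defense system into E. coli. The roughly 8.3 kb construct replicates from the p15A origin, which is compatible with ColE1-type plasmids, and it is selected with chloramphenicol through the cat gene driven by its native cat promoter. Only a short remnant of the pACYC184 tetracycline resistance gene is annotated, consistent with the insert having replaced or disrupted that marker. Small fragments of an IS1 element and an RSF-like origin sequence are also detected in the backbone region. These are probably backbone remnants or homology matches rather than functional parts.

The payload is a 5,958 bp insert from Escherichia coli ATCC43886 encoding hhe, a defense system described in the record as having a DUF4011–helicase–Vsr–DUF3320 domain architecture. This combines a helicase module with a Vsr-type endonuclease domain and two domains of unknown function. The automated annotation does not recognise the hhe coding sequence itself. Within the insert region it reports only a short homology hit to a Mycoplasma genitalium protein fragment, which is best read as distant similarity. A CAP binding site lies near the start of the sequence and a T7 terminator sits just downstream of the insert, but the record does not state which promoter drives hhe expression.

The construct is intended for heterologous expression of hhe in E. coli. It comes from a study of diverse enzymatic activities that mediate antiviral immunity in prokaryotes, so its likely use is in testing whether the system protects cells against phage infection.
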