Features (pLannotate 1.2.2; 9 found; start..end, strand, type, name):
      8..29      -  protein_bind   CAP binding site: CAP binding activates transcription in the presence of cAMP. E. coli catabolite activator protein
   1507..1692    +  CDS            Y140_MYCGE (fragment): Protein inferred from homology: Swiss-Prot protein existence level 3. From Mycoplasma genitalium (strain ATCC 33530 / G-37 / NCTC 10195).
   6009..6056    +  terminator     T7 terminator: transcription terminator for bacteriophage T7 RNA polymerase
   6279..6935    -  CDS            cat: CAT_ECOLX - Experimental evidence at protein level: Swiss-Prot protein existence level 1. This enzyme is an effector of chloramphenicol resistance in bacteria. From Escherichia coli. This protein is used as a marker in many commonly used cloning vectors, such as pACYC184.
   6936..7038    -  promoter       cat promoter: promoter of the E. coli cat gene encoding chloramphenicol acetyltransferase
   7159..7302    +  mobile_element IS1 (fragment): prokaryotic transposable element IS1
   7421..7476    -  rep_origin     RSF ori (fragment): Plasmids containing the RSF 1030 origin of replication can be propagated in E. coli cells that contain additional plasmids with compatible origins.
   7564..8109    -  rep_origin     p15A ori: Plasmids containing the medium-copy-number p15A origin of replication can be propagated in E. coli cells that contain a second plasmid with the ColE1 origin.
   8221..8285    -  CDS            TcR (fragment): tetracycline efflux protein; tet; confers resistance to tetracycline
>Addgene plasmid #157906 | pLG028 (hhe) | addgene full sequence | sequence record 318175 | Addgene NGS Result
GTGCCTAATGAGTGAGCTAACTTACATTAATTGCGTTGCGCACGGATTGAATCTGTTTATGAAATTTGGC
TGCTATCAACTAATGGGCGTTAAGTTGATTGTATGATCTGATTGATAAAGAAGGGGAGACTAAAAATCTC
CTCTTCTTTGCAGCAGTTTACTGCGGTCTTTTTGTGATGCATCAGCATAAAACGTTTTACTTGTGGACCC
TAAGAAATGGAGAACATTATGTCGACTGTAGATACCTCTACAGCAGAGGAACTCAATCAAGGAGGCTCAG
ATTTTATTCTGACTTCCCTCGAGGCTATGCGTAAGAAGTTATTGGACCTTACGTCTCGAAATCGACTTTT
GAATTTCCCTATCACTCAAAAAGGGTCTTCACTACGTATTGTTGATGAATTACCAGAACAGCTTTATGAA
ACCCTTTGCTCGGAAATCCCGATGGAATTTGCTCCTGTGCCCGATCCAACTAGAGCGCAGCTGTTAGAGC
ATGGCTATCTCAAAGTTGGGCCAGATGGTAAAGATATACAGTTAAGAGCTCATCCTAGCGCTAAGGATTG
GGCGCACGTCTTAGGAATCCGTACAGATTTTGATTTACCAGATAGCCATAAAACGGTTGTTTCTGATTCA
GATAGAGAGTTGCTGGAAAAAGCCCATCAGTTTATCTTGCAATATGCCCAAGGCCAGAATGGAAAATTAA
CAGGGATTCGTTCTGAATACGTTAATCAAGGTATAGCTTTGTCAGCGTTGAAGGAGGCGTGCTGCTTAGC
AGGCTATGAAGGGCTTGAGGATTTTGAACGACAGGCAAAGGCTGGGAATGAGATTAGTATATCTTCTTCC
AATCCCTCTCATGACGATAATCGGATACAGGCTCTGCTTTATCCAAATGAACTGGAAGCTTGTTTGCGCG
CCATCTATGGTAAGGCTCAAACTGCTTTGGAGGAGAGTGGCGCCAACATCTTGTATTTGGCGTTAGGGTT
CCTTGAGTGGTATGAAAGCGATTCCTCTGAAAAGGCACGTTATGCACCGTTATTTACAATTCCGGTGAGA
TGTGAACGAGGAAAATTAGATCCGAAGGATGGTCTTTACAAGTTTCAACTTTATTACACGGGTGAAGATA
TTTTGCCCAATCTCTCTTTGAAGGAAAAACTTCAGGCTGACTTTGGCCTCGCTCTTCCTTTGTTCAATGA
AGAGGAAACTCCAGAGTCTTATTTTGCTTCGGTGAAGAAGGTTGTAGAGCAGCACAAACCTAAATGGTCT
GTGAAACGTTATGGTGCACTTAGCTTGCTCAATTTTGGCAAGATGATGATGTATCTTGACCTCGATCCTG
CCCGCTGGCCTTGTGACAAGCGCAATATATTGTCTCATGAAGTAATTCGTCGCTTTTTCACCAGTCAGAG
CTGTGGTCAAGAGAATTCCGGCTTACCTGGTGGCTTCGGTCAGCATGAGTACTGCATCGATAGTTACCCT
GATATTCATGACAAGGTTCCACTAATCGATGATGCGGATAGCTCGCAGCACAGTGCGTTGATCGATGCTA
TCCGTGGTCAAAACTTAGTCATTGAGGGCCCTCCTGGTAGTGGCAAATCACAAACGATCACCAACTTGAT
TGCAGCAGCTCTGCTCAACGGTAAGAAAGTCCTGTTTGTGGCAGAGAAGATGGCTGCACTGGAGGTTGTC
AAACGTCGCTTGGATCGTGCGGGGCTAGGTCAATTTTGCTTAGAGTTGCACAGTCATAAAACTCATAAGC
GCAAGGTGCTGGATGATATTAATGCTCGCTTGGTGAGTCAGGCGACCATGCCTACTATGGAAGAGATTGA
TGCTCAGATTTTGCGTTATGAAGATCTTAAGCAGCAGCTCAATGAATATGCCGCATTGATCAATAACCAA
TGGGCGCAAACAGGCAAAACGATCCATCAGATTTTGAGTGGTGCAACCCGTTATCGTCACAAATTAGATA
TTGATGCAACAGCACTTCATATCGAAAACCTTTCCGGGAAGCAGTTGGATAAAGTGACCCAATTACGGCT
GCGTGACCAAATAGTAGAATTTAGCCGCATCTACAAAGAGGTTCGTGAGCAGGTGGGGGCTAATGCAGAA
ATATATGAGCACCCTTGGAGCGGTGTGAATAACACACAAATTCAATTGTTTGACAGCGCTCGTATAGTCG
ATTTGCTACAAACTTGGCAGACATCAATTATCGACTTTCAACATAGCTATCAAGAATATGTAGATAAGTG
GGCGTTAGAAGGCGAAAGCCTTAATACGCTTCAATATATTGAGCAATTGGTAGAAGATCAGTCGAATCTT
CCAGTGTTGTGTGGTTCAGAGCATTTCCCAGCACTTAGTGAGCTAGATTCACCCGATGCCATTGCACGGG
TGCGTCACTATTTAGATAGGTTCGAGTTGCTACAAGGTCATTATGTGGCCTTGAGCCAGGTTATCGAGCC
TCAAAAGCTACGACTTTTAGAACAAGGACAATCGTGTGACTTTCCTCGTGAAGAGCTGGAAAAATATGGT
GCAGCAGAGGATTTCACTTTACGTGATTTGGTCAGGTGGCTTGAATCCATCCAATCAATTCATGATGAGT
TATCATCTATTTATGCGCAATTAAACGATTTCAAAAATGCTTTGCCAGATGGTATTGCTTCGTATATCGA
TGATTCGCAAGCTGGATTGCTATTCTGCTCTGAGTTGTTGTCGATTCTGGGTGCTTTACCGACTGAGCTT
ATTAGAGTTCGAGATCCTCTTTTTGATGATGATGATATCGATGCAGTATTGCGCGACTTAATGTGTCAAA
TCGAAACATTGCGTCCTTTAAGAGATGGTCTATCTACTTTGTATCAATTGGACCAGTTGCCTTCCCAAGA
GATGCTCGCGCATGCCGTTGCTGTTATCCAGCAAGGGGGATTATTTGCATGGTTTAAGAGTGATTGGCGT
AGTGCCAAGGCACTGCTCATGGCGCAATCTCGAAAGCCTGACACTAAGTTTGCTGAGTTAAAACGCTGCT
CAGCTGATTTGCTCAAGTATTCGGAGCTGTTACAACGGTTTGAACAAAGTGACTTTGGTAATCAACTTGG
TAATGCATTCCGAGGGTTGGACACCGACTGTGAACAACTCATGTTATTGCGTGATTGGTACAAGAAGGTC
CGAGCTTGTTACGGGATAGGTTTTGGAAAGCGAGTTGCGATAGGCTCTGGATTATTTAACCTAGATGGTG
AGATTATCAAAGGTGTGCATTTAATCGAGAAATCGCAGATTAGCTCAAGATTAATGACTTTGGTTAAACG
GGTCGAGCACGAGGCTAAGTTATTACCGCGTATTTCTAGCTTGTTGGAAGAACATGCATCTTGGTTAGGT
GAGCAAGGTGTATTGATGCAATCTTACCGACAGGTGCGGAATACTCTCATTGCCTTGCAGGGATGGTTTA
TCAATCCAGATATATCATTAGAGCAGATGACTCATTCCTCCGAGATTTTGCAAAACATAAACGATCTTCA
GATATCCCTTGAAAATGACTCGTTACAGTTAGGGGCGTTTTTACAATTAACCCCATTGGCTTGCGGTGCG
TATAAAAATAATCAACTGACGTTAGACACTATTAACGACACGCTGAATTTTGCCGAGCAACTGGTTGATA
AGATAAATTGCGTATCCTTGGCTACCCAGATCAGACATTTGGCTAGTGGTAGTGATTACGATTTACTATG
TCGTGATGGTGGAGAAATAGTTTCGAAATGGAATGAACAGATTAAAAATGCTGAGTTATATGCGCTAGAA
ACAAAGTTAGAGCGGAGTCAGTGGCTCAAGTCGACTGATGGTTCTCTTAATACATTAATCGAGCGCAACG
AAAGAGCAATACAGCAACCCCGTTGGTTGAACGGGTGGGTTAACTTTATTCGTTGTTACGAGCAGATGCA
TGAAAATGGATTGCAGCGAATCTGGAGTGCTGTACTTGCGGGCTCGCTCCCGATTGAAAAAGTTGAATTG
GGTTTAGCATTAGCAATTCATGACCAGCTGGCGCGGGAGGTTATTCACATCCACCCTGAATTGATGAGAG
TTTCCGGCTCACAGCGCAATGCTTTGCAGAAGTCATTTAAAGAGTACGACAAAAAACTGATTGAATTACA
ACGTCAGCGGATTGCAGCAAAAATTGCTTGCCGAAATATACCAGAAGGGAATTCTGGTGGTAAGAAAAGT
GAATATACAGAACTAGCTTTGATCAAAAATGAGTTGGGTAAAAAAACCAGACATATTCCAATTAGGCAAT
TGGTTAACCGTGCATGTAATGCGCTGGTTGCAATTAAACCTTGTTTCATGATGGGGCCAATGTCAGCAGC
TCATTACCTAGAACCTGGACGAATGGAATTTGATCTGGTGGTGATGGACGAAGCGTCTCAGGTGAAGCCA
GAGGATGCATTGGGTGTCATCGCGAGGGGCAAGCAACTAGTGGTCGTTGGTGACCCGAAACAGCTACCAC
CAACCAGTTTCTTTGATCGAAGTGCCGACGGAGAAGATGACGATGATGCCGCGGCTTTAAGTGATACTGA
CAGCATTTTGGATGCTGCTTTGCCACTGTTTCCTATGAGACGTTTGCGTTGGCACTATCGTTCACGACAT
GAAAAGTTGATTGCATACTCTAACCGCCATTTTTATAACAGTGATTTGGTGATATTCCCTTCCCCAAATG
CTGAGTCTCCAGAGTATGGGATTAAATTTACCTATGTGTCAAAAGGTCGGTTCTCCAATCAACACAATAT
TGAAGAAGCCCAAGCAGTTGCTGAGGCCGTACTTCATCATGCGCATCACCGGCCGGGTGAGTCACTCGGG
GTAGTGGCCATGAGTTCCAAGCAACGCGATCAAATTGAGCGCGCTATCGATGAATTGCGCCGAAATCGCC
CTGAATTTAACGATGCAATCGATGGCTTACATGCCATGGAAGAGCCACTTTTTGTGAAAAACCTTGAGAA
CGTTCAAGGGGATGAGCGTGATGTAATCTTTATTTCCTTTACCTATGGACCTTCTGAGCATGGTGGAAAG
GTTTATCAACGCTTTGGACCTATCAATTCCGATGTTGGCTGGCGTCGCTTGAATGTGCTTTTCACTCGAT
CAAAAAAACGGATGCATGTGTTTAGTTCAATGCGTTCTGAAGATGTATTGACGAGTGAAACCAGTAAACT
TGGTGTTATTTCGTTGAAAGGTTTTTTACAGTTTGCCGAAAGTGGCAAACTAGATTCCCTCACAACGCAT
ACCGGCAGGGCTCCAGATAGTGACTTTGAGGTTGCTGTAATGGAAGCACTCAATCACGCTGGGTTTGAGT
GTGAACCTCAGGTAGGGGTTGCAGGATTCTTTATTGATCTAGCTGTGAAAGATCCAGGTTGTCCTGGCCG
TTATTTAATGGGCATAGAGTGTGATGGTGCGGCTTATCACTCAGCTAAATCTGCTCGTGATCGTGACCGT
TTGCGTCAAGAGGTTCTGGAGCGTTTGGGTTGGAGAATTAGCCGCATTTGGTCCACTGATTGGTTCAGTA
ATCCTGATGAGGTTCTATCTCCGATTATCCGTAAACTCCATGAGCTTAAAACATTGGCTCCAGACGTTGT
TGTACCTTCCTATGAATATGTCGAAACGATTGAGTCAAGCGCTGAAGTGGCGTCTGACTCAATTGATTCT
CTTATGCCCAATTTGGGGCTTAAGGAGCAACTTAAGTATTTTGCCACACATGTCATTGAGGTTGAGCTTC
CTAATGTTGATGCTGATCGTCGTTTGTTGCGGCCCGCAATGCTTGAGGCTTTGCTGGAACATCAGCCTTT
ATCACGTTCCGAGTTTGTTGAACGAATACCTCATTATCTGCGGCAAGCAACAGATGTATACGAAGCACAA
CGCTTTCTTGACCGAGTCTTGGCATTAATTGATGGCGCAGAGGCTGAAGCGAATGATGCAGCGTTTGAGT
CTGAATTGGCATAATTAGTTAAAGGTAATAAGAACAGTGACAACTGTCGGCGCAATAACTAGCATAACCC
CTTGGGGCCTCTAAACGGGTCTTGAGGGGTTTTTTGCTGAAACCTCAGGCATTTGAGAAGCACACGGTCA
CACTGCTTCCGGTAGTCAATAAACCGGTAAACCAGCAATAGACATAAGCGGCTATTTAACGACCCTGCCC
TGAACCGACGACCGGGTCGAATTTGCTTTCGAATTTCTGCCATTCATCCGCTTATTATCACTTATTCAGG
CGTAGCACCAGGCGTTTAAGGGCACCAATAACTGCCTTAAAAAAATTACGCCCCGCCCTGCCACTCATCG
CAATACTGTTGTAATTCATTTAACATTCTGCCGACATGGAAGCCATCACAGACGGCATGATGAACCTGAA
TCGCCAGCGGCATCAGCACCTTGTCGCCTTGCGTATAATATTTGCCCATAGTGAAAACGGGGGCGAAGAA
GTTGTCCATATTGGCCACGTTTAAATCAAAACTGGTGAAACTCACCCAGGGATTGGCTGAGACGAAAAAC
ATATTCTCAATAAACCCTTTAGGGAAATAGGCCAGGTTTTCACCGTAACACGCCACATCTTGCGAATATA
TGTGTAGAAACTGCCGGAAATCGTCGTGGTATTCACTCCAGAGCGATGAAAACGTTTCAGTTTGCTCATG
GAAAACGGTGTAACAAGGGTGAACACTATCCCATATCACCAGCTCACCGTCTTTCATCGCCATACGGAAC
TCTGGATGAGCATTCATCAGGCGGGCAAGAATGTGAATAAAGGCCGGATAAAACTTGTGCTTATTTTTCT
TTACGGTCTTTAAAAAGGCCGTAATATCCAGCTGAACGGTCTGGTTATAGGTACATTGAGCAACTGACTG
AAATGCCTCAAAATGTTCTTTACGATGCCATTGGGATATATCAACGGTGGTATATCCAGTGATTTTTTTC
TCCATTTTAGCTTCCTTAGCTCCTGAAAATCTCGATAACTCAAAAAATACGCCCGGTAGTGATCTTATTT
CATTATGGTGAAAGTTGGAACCTCTTACGTGCCGATCAACGTCTCATTTTCGCCAAAAGTTGGCCCAGGG
CTTCCCGGTATCAACAGGGACACCAGGATTTATTTATTCTGCGAAGTGATCTTCCGTCACAGGTATTTAT
TCGGCGCAAAGTGCGTCGGGTGATGCTGCCAACTTACTGATTTAGTGTATGATGGTGTTTTTGAGGTGCT
CCAGTGGCTTCTGTTTCTATCAGCTGTCCCTCCTGTTCAGCTACTGACGGGGTGGTGCGTAACGGCAAAA
GCACCGCCGGACATCAGCGCTAGCGGAGTGTATACTGGCTTACTATGTTGGCACTGATGAGGGTGTCAGT
GAAGTGCTTCATGTGGCAGGAGAAAAAAGGCTGCACCGGTGCGTCAGCAGAATATGTGATACAGGATATA
TTCCGCTTCCTCGCTCACTGACTCGCTACGCTCGGTCGTTCGACTGCGGCGAGCGGAAATGGCTTACGAA
CGGGGCGGAGATTTCCTGGAAGATGCCAGGAAGATACTTAACAGGGAAGTGAGAGGGCCGCGGCAAAGCC
GTTTTTCCATAGGCTCCGCCCCCCTGACAAGCATCACGAAATCTGACGCTCAAATCAGTGGTGGCGAAAC
CCGACAGGACTATAAAGATACCAGGCGTTTCCCCCTGGCGGCTCCCTCGTGCGCTCTCCTGTTCCTGCCT
TTCGGTTTACCGGTGTCATTCCGCTGTTATGGCCGCGTTTGTCTCATTCCACGCCTGACACTCAGTTCCG
GGTAGGCAGTTCGCTCCAAGCTGGACTGTATGCACGAACCCCCCGTTCAGTCCGACCGCTGCGCCTTATC
CGGTAACTATCGTCTTGAGTCCAACCCGGAAAGACATGCAAAAGCACCACTGGCAGCAGCCACTGGTAAT
TGATTTAGAGGAGTTAGTCTTGAAGTCATGCGCCGGTTAAGGCTAAACTGAAAGGACAAGTTTTGGTGAC
TGCGCTCCTCCAAGCCAGTTACCTCGGTTCAAAGAGTTGGTAGCTCAGAGAACCTTCGAAAAACCGCCCT
GCAAGGCGGTTTTTTCGTTTTCAGAGCAAGAGATTACGCGCAGACCAAAACGATCTCAAGAAGATCATCT
TATTAATCAGATAAAATATTTCTAGATTTCAGTGCAATTTATCTCTTCAAATGTAGCACCTGAAGTCAGC
CCCATACGATATAAGTTGTAATTCTCATGTTAGTCATGCCCCGCGCCCACCGGAAGGAGCTGACTGGGTT
GAAGGCTCTCAAGGGCATCGGTCGAGATCCCG
